Addgene plasmid #157911: pLG033 (ietAS)
Purpose: Expresses the ietAS defense system
Depositing lab: Feng Zhang. Depositing organization: Broad Institute. Publication: Diverse enzymatic activities mediate antiviral immunity in prokaryotes. Gao L, Altae-Tran H, Bohning F, Makarova KS, Segel M, Schmid-Burgk JL, Koob J, Wolf YI, Koonin EV, Zhang F. Science. 2020 Aug 28;369(6507):1077-1084. doi: 10.1126/science.aba0372. PubMed 32855333.
Backbone
  Vector backbone: pACYC184
  Vector type: Bacterial Expression
Growth in bacteria
  Bacterial resistance: Chloramphenicol, 25 μg/mL
  Growth temperature: 37°C
  Growth strain: NEB Stable
  Copy number: Low Copy
Gene/Insert
  Gene/Insert name: ietAS (ATPase + serine protease)
  Species: Escherichia coli ECOR52
  Insert size (bp): 3676
Terms and licenses: Academic/Nonprofit Terms; Industry Terms: Not Available to Industry
How to cite: pLG033 (ietAS) was a gift from Feng Zhang (Addgene plasmid # 157911 ; http://n2t.net/addgene:157911 ; RRID:Addgene_157911)
