[The description below was written by a language model from this plasmid's Addgene catalogue record and pLannotate feature annotations shown in this document.]
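Description:
pLG033 (ietAS) is a low-copy bacterial expression plasmid built on the pACYC184 backbone and carrying the ietAS antiviral defense system from Escherichia coli strain ECOR52. It replicates from the p15A origin, which is compatible with ColE1-type plasmids and so allows co-maintenance with a second vector. Selection is with chloramphenicol, provided by the cat (chloramphenicol acetyltransferase) gene under its native cat promoter. The annotation also picks up typical pACYC184 remnants: a fragment of the IS1 mobile element, a short stretch matching the RSF origin, and a small leftover piece of the tetracycline resistance gene. That leftover suggests the tet marker was disrupted or largely replaced when the insert was cloned, so tetracycline resistance should not be expected.

The payload is a roughly 3.7 kb insert encoding the two-gene ietAS system, described in the record as an ATPase paired with a serine protease. The automated feature table does not annotate these open reading frames, and most of the approximately 6 kb sequence outside the backbone elements is unlabelled, presumably because these genes are absent from the annotation database. A T7 terminator is annotated in the region expected to lie downstream of the insert, and a CAP binding site lies near the tet remnant. No promoter driving ietAS is identified, and the record does not say whether expression depends on native upstream sequence or on a vector element. According to the stated purpose, the plasmid is used to express this candidate defense system heterologously in E. coli, consistent with studies of prokaryotic antiviral immunity in which cells carrying such systems are tested for protection against phage.
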