Features (pLannotate 1.2.2; 8 found; start..end, strand, type, name):
   3365..3412    +  terminator     T7 terminator: transcription terminator for bacteriophage T7 RNA polymerase
   3635..4291    -  CDS            cat: CAT_ECOLX - Experimental evidence at protein level: Swiss-Prot protein existence level 1. This enzyme is an effector of chloramphenicol resistance in bacteria. From Escherichia coli. This protein is used as a marker in many commonly used cloning vectors, such as pACYC184.
   4292..4394    -  promoter       cat promoter: promoter of the E. coli cat gene encoding chloramphenicol acetyltransferase
   4515..4658    +  mobile_element IS1 (fragment): prokaryotic transposable element IS1
   4777..4832    -  rep_origin     RSF ori (fragment): Plasmids containing the RSF 1030 origin of replication can be propagated in E. coli cells that contain additional plasmids with compatible origins.
   4920..5465    -  rep_origin     p15A ori: Plasmids containing the medium-copy-number p15A origin of replication can be propagated in E. coli cells that contain a second plasmid with the ColE1 origin.
   5577..5641    -  CDS            TcR (fragment): tetracycline efflux protein; tet; confers resistance to tetracycline
   5656..5677    -  protein_bind   CAP binding site: CAP binding activates transcription in the presence of cAMP. E. coli catabolite activator protein
>Addgene plasmid #157911 | pLG033 (ietAS) | addgene full sequence | sequence record 319747 | Addgene NGS Result
GAATGATAAGAGAAAGGTTGCTTAGAGCTCCCCAGGCGTTGGCAGGAGCTCAAAGGGCTGGAGGTGGGAT
ATCTCTGGGCTCATTACCGGTAGATATTGATAGTCGACTCAACACTGTTGATGTCAGTTATCCTAAATTA
GACAGTTCAGAGATTTTTCTGCCTGCAGCAATCAGTACCCGTGTTGAAGAGTTTATCACTAATGTTCAAC
GTTATGATGAGTTTGTTAAAGCTGATGCAGCATTGCCGAGTCGTATGCTCGTGTATGGAAAGCCAGGAAC
AGGTAAGACTATGTTATCTAAGTACATCGCTACCCGCTTAGATTTTCCACTTCTTACAGTGCGTTGCGAT
ACTTTGATTAGTAGTTTATTGGGACAAACCAGCAAAAATCTTAGACAGGTTTTCGATTATGTAATGCAGA
GGCCATCAGTGCTTTTTTTAGACGAATTTGATGCTTTAGCTGGAGCAAGAGGTAATGAGAGAGATATAGG
TGAGCTTCAGCGAGTTGTCATTTCACTATTGCAGAATATGGATGCGGCATCAGAGGATACGGTAATTATT
GCCTCAACTAACCATGAGCAACTTCTGGATCCTGCAATCTGGAGGCGATTTAGCTTCAGAATTCCAATGC
CTCTGCCTGACATACATCAGAGAGAGTTAATTTGGAAAAATCGTTTAAAGAATATGATATGTAGCGATCT
AGATTTAAGTGATTTATCAAGAAAATCGGAAGGATTATCCGGAGCAATAATTGAACAGGTGAGCTTGGAT
GCACGTAGGGATGCAGTTATTGAAGGTGCAAGTGTGATAAATCACCATAAATTGTATAGGCGTTTGTATC
TTGCTCAATCGCTTATGGAAGGTGTAAATTTAAGCACTTACGAAGATGAAATTCGTTGGTTACGTTCTAA
AGATAAAAAATTATTTTCTATCAGAGTTCTTGCTAATTTGTACAAACTTACATCAAGAGTAATTTCAAAC
ATTCTGAAGGAGTCAGGAGCATATGAGCAGAAGGGGTACACAGTTTAGTAACGCAAAAGTTACAAACCCA
ATGTTAAGAATCCCTTTTTCCAGTAGTGACTTGGGTGCAATAGTAAACGCTGGCGGTGGGGCAAAGGTAT
TGGTTGATGTAACAGCCGAATATAGACAAGGGCTAGTAAGAAATTTAACAACCAGTAAACATTATTTAGA
ATCCAAACTTTCAGAGTACCCTGGAAGCTTGGGTACTTTGGTTTTCAAATTAAGAGACCAGGGAATAGCC
AAAACGCATAGGCCGAACAAAATTGCTCAAGAGGCTGGATTGCAAAATGCCGGTCATGCCAAAATAGATG
AAATGTTGGTTGCTGCTCATGCCGGCTGTTTTGACGTATTAGAGTCAGTCATTTTACATCGGAATATTAA
AGCGATTTTGGCTAATCTAAGCGCGATTGAGCGCATTGAACCTTGGGATGAGAATAGGAAGGTTCCAGGA
GGCACTGATGGTTTGTTTGAATCATCAAACATCCTTGTACGACTATTTGAGTACACAGGTGAAGATGCAA
CTTACAACAACTATGAAAACGTTATTTCTATATTAGAACAACACGGAGTTAAATATGATGAGATTAGACA
AAAATGTGGTCTTCCCTTATTAAGGATAATGGATTTATCCCCAAATGATAGATATATATTAGACATTCTC
ATTGATTACCCGGGTATAAGAACGTTAATTCCTGAACCAAAATATTCAGCATTCCCGGTTAGTGTAAGTG
ATTCTGTTGGCATTGAAACAAATAGCTTTCCCGTACCATCAGAAGAATTACCCATTGTTGCTGTATTTGA
CACTGGGGTAAGCCCCATCGCGGCAACAATTACTCCTTGGGTAGTGAGTAGGGAAACATACGTAATTCCT
CCTGATACGAGTTATGAACATGGGACTATGGTGTCTTCATTGATATCAGGCGCTCATTTTTTAAATGACA
ATCATCCATGGATTCCTGATACAAAATCTAAAATCCATGATGTTTGTGCCTTAGATGAAAATGGATCTTA
TATATCAGATTTAATTCTGAGGCTAGCAGATGCTGTAAATAAAAGACCAGATATAAAAGTCTGGAATTTG
TCTTTGGGAGGCGGACCATGTAATGAGCAGACGTTTAGTGATTTTGCGATGGAGTTAGATCGGCTCAGCG
ATAAATTTGGTATTTTGTTTGTAGTTGCTGCAGGTAATTATGTAGATGAACCTATACGTACATGGCCAAA
TCCTGATCCGCTTGGAGGTGCTGATTTAATTTCCTCTCCTGGAGAGTCAGTCCGAGCACTAACAGTTGGT
TCAGTTTCTCATATGGAAGCTAATGATGCTTTAAGTGAAATTGGAACACCGACACCATATACTCGTCGTG
GCCCTGGGCCTGTATTTACTCCAAAGCCAGATATAATCCATGCTGGCGGTGGGGTTCATAGACCTTGGAA
TGTAGGAGCAAGCAGTTTAAAGGTCGTAGGGCCAGATAATAGGCTTTGCTCTAATTTTGGTACTAGTTTT
GCTGCTCCAATTGTGGCAAGTTTAGCTGCGCATACATGGCAGAGAATAGCCACTAATACAGACTTTAATG
TTTCACCATCATTGATTAAAGCATTATTAATTCATTCCGCTCAATTATCTTCTCCTGATTACTCGCCAAG
TGAAAGACGCTATTTGGGAGCGGGAATTCCTAATGAAGTTATTGAGACCTTATATGATAGTGATGATAGG
TTTACTCTGATTTTCCAAACATTCTTGGTTCCTGGGGTGAGGTGGAGAAAGGATAACTATCCCATACCAT
CGGCACTTATTCAAAATGGAAAATTTAAAGGTGAGATTGTAATTACTGCTGCATATGCACCACCACTGAA
CCCTAATGCCGGCAGTGAATATGTTCGCGCGAACGTAGAGCTAAGTTTTGGCTTAATTGAGAATAATACT
ATAAAAGGAAAAGTGCCTATGGAAGGAGAAAACGGTCAATCTGGATATGAGAGAGCTCAAATTGAGCATG
GTGGAAAGTGGTCACCAGTAAAAATTCATCGCAAGGCATTTAATAAAGGAATTACTTCGGGTAACTGGGC
TCTTCAGGCTAAAACAACGTTGAGAGCGAATGAACCGGCCTTAATGGAGCCTTTACCTGTAACTATTGTA
GTAACTTTAAAATCATTAGATGGAAACACACAAGTTTATGCTGATGGCGTAAGAGCTTTAAATGCTAATA
ACTGGGCTCACTATCCATTGCCTGCTCGTGTGCCAGTTTCCGTATAACAACTATATAAATCAAACCCGCT
GTAGCGGGTTTGATTTATTTGTGGGTGTGTTTTATAAAAATACCGCCCATACACAACAAAATACAACGCA
ATAACTAGCATAACCCCTTGGGGCCTCTAAACGGGTCTTGAGGGGTTTTTTGCTGAAACCTCAGGCATTT
GAGAAGCACACGGTCACACTGCTTCCGGTAGTCAATAAACCGGTAAACCAGCAATAGACATAAGCGGCTA
TTTAACGACCCTGCCCTGAACCGACGACCGGGTCGAATTTGCTTTCGAATTTCTGCCATTCATCCGCTTA
TTATCACTTATTCAGGCGTAGCACCAGGCGTTTAAGGGCACCAATAACTGCCTTAAAAAAATTACGCCCC
GCCCTGCCACTCATCGCAATACTGTTGTAATTCATTTAACATTCTGCCGACATGGAAGCCATCACAGACG
GCATGATGAACCTGAATCGCCAGCGGCATCAGCACCTTGTCGCCTTGCGTATAATATTTGCCCATAGTGA
AAACGGGGGCGAAGAAGTTGTCCATATTGGCCACGTTTAAATCAAAACTGGTGAAACTCACCCAGGGATT
GGCTGAGACGAAAAACATATTCTCAATAAACCCTTTAGGGAAATAGGCCAGGTTTTCACCGTAACACGCC
ACATCTTGCGAATATATGTGTAGAAACTGCCGGAAATCGTCGTGGTATTCACTCCAGAGCGATGAAAACG
TTTCAGTTTGCTCATGGAAAACGGTGTAACAAGGGTGAACACTATCCCATATCACCAGCTCACCGTCTTT
CATCGCCATACGGAACTCTGGATGAGCATTCATCAGGCGGGCAAGAATGTGAATAAAGGCCGGATAAAAC
TTGTGCTTATTTTTCTTTACGGTCTTTAAAAAGGCCGTAATATCCAGCTGAACGGTCTGGTTATAGGTAC
ATTGAGCAACTGACTGAAATGCCTCAAAATGTTCTTTACGATGCCATTGGGATATATCAACGGTGGTATA
TCCAGTGATTTTTTTCTCCATTTTAGCTTCCTTAGCTCCTGAAAATCTCGATAACTCAAAAAATACGCCC
GGTAGTGATCTTATTTCATTATGGTGAAAGTTGGAACCTCTTACGTGCCGATCAACGTCTCATTTTCGCC
AAAAGTTGGCCCAGGGCTTCCCGGTATCAACAGGGACACCAGGATTTATTTATTCTGCGAAGTGATCTTC
CGTCACAGGTATTTATTCGGCGCAAAGTGCGTCGGGTGATGCTGCCAACTTACTGATTTAGTGTATGATG
GTGTTTTTGAGGTGCTCCAGTGGCTTCTGTTTCTATCAGCTGTCCCTCCTGTTCAGCTACTGACGGGGTG
GTGCGTAACGGCAAAAGCACCGCCGGACATCAGCGCTAGCGGAGTGTATACTGGCTTACTATGTTGGCAC
TGATGAGGGTGTCAGTGAAGTGCTTCATGTGGCAGGAGAAAAAAGGCTGCACCGGTGCGTCAGCAGAATA
TGTGATACAGGATATATTCCGCTTCCTCGCTCACTGACTCGCTACGCTCGGTCGTTCGACTGCGGCGAGC
GGAAATGGCTTACGAACGGGGCGGAGATTTCCTGGAAGATGCCAGGAAGATACTTAACAGGGAAGTGAGA
GGGCCGCGGCAAAGCCGTTTTTCCATAGGCTCCGCCCCCCTGACAAGCATCACGAAATCTGACGCTCAAA
TCAGTGGTGGCGAAACCCGACAGGACTATAAAGATACCAGGCGTTTCCCCCTGGCGGCTCCCTCGTGCGC
TCTCCTGTTCCTGCCTTTCGGTTTACCGGTGTCATTCCGCTGTTATGGCCGCGTTTGTCTCATTCCACGC
CTGACACTCAGTTCCGGGTAGGCAGTTCGCTCCAAGCTGGACTGTATGCACGAACCCCCCGTTCAGTCCG
ACCGCTGCGCCTTATCCGGTAACTATCGTCTTGAGTCCAACCCGGAAAGACATGCAAAAGCACCACTGGC
AGCAGCCACTGGTAATTGATTTAGAGGAGTTAGTCTTGAAGTCATGCGCCGGTTAAGGCTAAACTGAAAG
GACAAGTTTTGGTGACTGCGCTCCTCCAAGCCAGTTACCTCGGTTCAAAGAGTTGGTAGCTCAGAGAACC
TTCGAAAAACCGCCCTGCAAGGCGGTTTTTTCGTTTTCAGAGCAAGAGATTACGCGCAGACCAAAACGAT
CTCAAGAAGATCATCTTATTAATCAGATAAAATATTTCTAGATTTCAGTGCAATTTATCTCTTCAAATGT
AGCACCTGAAGTCAGCCCCATACGATATAAGTTGTAATTCTCATGTTAGTCATGCCCCGCGCCCACCGGA
AGGAGCTGACTGGGTTGAAGGCTCTCAAGGGCATCGGTCGAGATCCCGGTGCCTAATGAGTGAGCTAACT
TACATTAATTGCGTTGCGCAATAGAACGATGAAGGATGGAAGCTACATATTCTCGGTACTAAGATTTATT
TTTCTGACACAAAATGACCATTTGGCGTTACATAATCCCAAAAAAACGTATCAAAAATCTCAAAATGCGT
TACGATTAGAGAGTATTTTGATTCTGCGTGCTCATTTTTTGATTGCTGTGGCTTTTTGTTGTGGGAGTGT
TGAATGGATTATTTATCAGAAGTGTTAAAAATCATTGAAGGTGCAACAAAGGCAAATGCTTCGATGGCTA
GTAATTATGCTGGGTTGCTGGCAGATAAGCTCGAACAAAAAGGGGAGGTCAAGCAAGCCA
